>Addgene plasmid #106188 | pAAV.CAG-FLEX.SF-iGluSnFR.S72A | addgene full sequence | sequence record 214903 | Addgene NGS Result
GCCATTCAGGCTGCGCAACTGTTGGGAAGGGCGATCGGTGCGGGCCTCTTCGCTATTACGCCAGCTGCGC
GCTCGCTCGCTCACTGAGGCCGCCCGGGCAAAGCCCGGGCGTCGGGCGACCTTTGGTCGCCCGGCCTCAG
TGAGCGAGCGAGCGCGCAGAGAGGGAGTGGCCAACTCCATCACTAGGGGTTCCTTGTAGTTAATGATTAA
CCCGCCATGCTACTTATCTACGTAGCCATGCTCTAGGAAGAGTACCATTGACGTCAATAATGACGTATGT
TCCCATAGTAACGCCAATAGGGACTTTCCATTGACGTCAATGGGTGGAGTATTTACGGTAAACTGCCCAC
TTGGCAGTACATCAAGTGTATCATATGCCAAGTACGCCCCCTATTGACGTCAATGACGGTAAATGGCCCG
CCTGGCATTATGCCCAGTACATGACCTTATGGGACTTTCCTACTTGGCAGTACATCTACGTATTAGTCAT
CGCTATTACCATGGTCGAGGTGAGCCCCACGTTCTGCTTCACTCTCCCCATCTCCCCCCCCTCCCCACCC
CCAATTTTGTATTTATTTATTTTTTAATTATTTTGTGCAGCGATGGGGGCGGGGGGGGGGGGGGGGCGCG
CGCCRGGSGGGGSGGGGSGGGGSGRGGGGSGGGGSGGGGSGRGGCGGAGAGGTGCGGCGGCAGCCAATCA
GAGCGGCGCGCTCCGAAAGTTTCCTTTTATGGCGAGGCGGCGGCGGCGGCGGCCCTATAAAAAGCGAAGC
GCGCGGCGGGCGGGAGTCGCTGCGCGCTGCCTTCGCCCCGTGCCCCGCTCCGCCGCCGCCTCGCGCCGCC
CGCCCCGGCTCTGACTGACCGCGTTACTCCCACAGGTGAGCGGGCGGGACGGCCCTTCTCCTCCGGGCTG
TAATTAGCGCTTGGTTTAATGACGGCTTGTTTCTTTTCTGTGGCTGCGTGAAAGCCTTGAGGGGCTCCGG
GAGGGCCCTTTGTGCGGGGGGAGCGGCTCGGGGCTGTCCGCGGGGGGACGGCTGCCTTCGGGGGGGACGG
GGCAGGGCGGGGTTCGGCTTCTGGCGTGTGACCGGCGGCTCTAGAGCCTCTGCTAACCATGTTCATGCCT
TCTTCTTTTTCCTACAGCTCCTGGGCAACGTGCTGGTTATTGTGCTGTCTCATCATTTTGGCAAAGAATT
GGATCCCCATAACTTCGTATAAAGTATCCTATACGAAGTTATATCAAAATAGGAAGACCAATGCTTCACC
ATCGACCCGAATTGCCAAGCATCACCATCGACCCATAACTTCGTATAATGTATGCTATACGAAGTTATAC
TAGTGCTAGCGGATCCGATATCCTAACGTGGCTTCTTCTGCCAAAGCATGATGAGGATGATAAGGGAGAT
GATGGTGAGCACCACCAGGGCCAGGATGGCTGAGATCACCACCACCTTAAAGGGCAAGGAGTGTGGCACC
ACGATGACCTCCTGCGTGTCCTGGCCCACAGCATTCAGATCCTCTTCTGAGATGAGTTTTTGTTCGTCGA
CCTGCAGTTTCAGTGCCTTGTCATTCGGTTCTTTGAACAGTGCTTTCATTTCGTCTGACAGTTCGAAATT
CATGTTCAGGGGGTTGTTAAAGTTGTACTCCAGCTTGTGCCCCAGGATGTTGCCGTCCTCCTTGAAGTCG
ATGCCCTTCAGCTCGATGCGGTTCACCAGGGTGTCGCCCTCGAACTTCACCTCGGCGCGGGTCTTGTAGG
TGCCGTCGTCCTTGAAGCTGATGGTGCGCTCCTGGACGTAGCCTTCGGGCATGGCGGACTTGAAGAAGTC
GTGCTGCTTCATGTGGTCGGGGTAGCGGCTGAAGCACTGCACGCCGTAGGTCAGGGTGGTCACGAGGGTG
GGCCAGGGCACGGGCAGCTTGCCGGTGGTGCAGATGAACTTCAGGGTCAGCTTGCCGTTGGTGGCATCGC
CCTCGCCCTCGCCGCGCACGCTGAACTTGTGGCCGTTTACGTCGCCGTCCAGCTCGACCAGGATGGGCAC
CACCCCGGTGAACAGCTCCTCGCCCTTGCTCATGCTCCCTCCGGTACCGCCCTTGTACAGCTCGTCCATG
CCGAGAGTGATCCCGGCGGCGGTCACGAACTCCAGCAGGACCATGTGATCGCGCTTCTCGTTGGGGTCTT
TGCTCAGCACGGACTGGGTGCTCAGGTAGTGGTTGTCGGGCAGCAGCACGGGGCCGTCGCCGATGGGGGT
GTTCTGCTGGTAGTGGTCGGCGAGCTGCACGCTGCCGTCCTCCACGTTGTGGCGGATCTTGAAGTTCGCC
TTGATGCCGTTCTTCTGCTTGTCGGCGGTGATATAGACGTTGTGGCTCACCAGAATTGGATTTTTGAACC
ACTTATCAAACCATTTTTCCGCTTCACCGGAGGTCTGCACCTGAGCGATGGTGTCATCCATCAGCTTTTT
GAACTGCGGATCATCTTTACGCAACATACAACCGTAGGCCTCCTGAGACTGCGGCTTGCCGACGATTTCC
CAGTTGTCTGGTTTCTTCGCTTTCGCACGTTCACCGGCCAGCAGCACGTCATCCATCATAAAGGCAACGG
CACGACCGCTTTCCAGGGTGCGGAAAGAGTCACCGTGATCTTTGGCGCTGATGATGCGCATATTCATTTT
TTGCTCTTCATTCAGTTTGTTGAGCAAAACTTCAGAGGTAGTGCCGGAAGTGACGACTACGGCTTTGTCT
TTCAGGTTGGCAAAATCTTTGATATCGCCACCCTTTTTGGTCAACAGGCGCGTACCGACCACGAAAATAG
TGTCAGAGAAAGCCGCCTGTTTTTGGCGTTCGACGTTGTTGGTGGTAGAACCACATTCAAAATCGAAAGT
GCCGTTTTGCAGCAGTGGAATACGGTTTTGTGCGGTAATCGGAATCAGTTTTACCTGCAAGTCCGGTTTG
TTGAGTTTCTTTTTCACTGCTTCAACAATGGCGTTGGAGTAATCCTGCGAGTAACCCACCACTTTTTGCT
GATTGTCGTAATAAGAGAAAGGCACTGAAGATTCACGGTGACCGACGACAATCACACCGTTTTTGGCGAT
TTTGTCCAGCGTGCTGCCTGCGGCAGATCTGTCACCAGTGGAACCTGGAACCCAGAGCAGCAGTACCCAT
AGCAGGAGTGTGTCTGTCTCCATGGTGGCGATATCACCGGTGGTACCACTAGTATAACTTCGTATAGGAT
ACTTTATACGAAGTTATCATTGGGATTCTTCCTATTTTGATCCAAGCATCACCATCGACCCTCTAGTCCA
AATCTCACCATCGACCCATAACTTCGTATAGCATACATTATACGAAGTTATGTCCCTCGAAGAGGTTCGA
AACACTGAAAAGGGCCAATTCTGCAAATGATCCACTCGAGAAGCTTATCGATAATCAACCTCTGGATTAC
AAAATTTGTGAAAGATTGACTGGTATTCTTAACTATGTTGCTCCTTTTACGCTATGTGGATACGCTGCTT
TAATGCCTTTGTATCATGCTATTGCTTCCCGTATGGCTTTCATTTTCTCCTCCTTGTATAAATCCTGGTT
GCTGTCTCTTTATGAGGAGTTGTGGCCCGTTGTCAGGCAACGTGGCGTGGTGTGCACTGTGTTTGCTGAC
GCAACCCCCACTGGTTGGGGCATTGCCACCACCTGTCAGCTCCTTTCCGGGACTTTCGCTTTCCCCCTCC
CTATTGCCACGGCGGAACTCATCGCCGCCTGCCTTGCCCGCTGCTGGACAGGGGCTCGGCTGTTGGGCAC
TGACAATTCCGTGGTGTTGTCGGGGAAATCATCGTCCTTTCCTTGGCTGCTCGCCTGTGTTGCCACCTGG
ATTCTGCGCGGGACGTCCTTCTGCTACGTCCCTTCGGCCCTCAATCCAGCGGACCTTCCTTCCCGCGGCC
TGCTGCCGGCTCTGCGGCCTCTTCCGCGTCTTCGCCTTCGCCCTCAGACGAGTCGGATCTCCCTTTGGGC
CGCCTCCCCGCATCGATACCGTCGACCCGGGCGGCCGCTTCGAGCAGACATGATAAGATACATTGATGAG
TTTGGACAAACCACAACTAGAATGCAGTGAAAAAAATGCTTTATTTGTGAAATTTGTGATGCTATTGCTT
TATTTGTAACCATTATAAGCTGCAATAAACAAGTTAACAACAACAATTGCATTCATTTTATGTTTCAGGT
TCAGGGGGAGATGTGGGAGGTTTTTTAAAGCAAGTAAAACCTCTACAAATGTGGTAAAATCGATAAGGAT
CTTCCTAGAGCATGGCTACGTAGATAAGTAGCATGGCGGGTTAATCATTAACTACAAGGAACCCCTAGTG
ATGGAGTTGGCCACTCCCTCTCTGCGCGCTCGCTCGCTCACTGAGGCCGGGCGACCAAAGGTCGCCCGAC
GCCCGGGCTTTGCCCGGGCGGCCTCAGTGAGCGAGCGAGCGCGCAGCTGCATTAATGAATCGGCCAACGC
GCGGGGAGAGGCGGTTTGCGTATTGGGCGCTCTTCCGCTTCCTCGCTCACTGACTCGCTGCGCTCGGTCG
TTCGGCTGCGGCGAGCGGTATCAGCTCACTCAAAGGCGGTAATACGGTTATCCACAGAATCAGGGGATAA
CGCAGGAAAGAACATGTGAGCAAAAGGCCAGCAAAAGGCCAGGAACCGTAAAAAGGCCGCGTTGCTGGCG
TTTTTCCATAGGCTCCGCCCCCCTGACGAGCATCACAAAAATCGACGCTCAAGTCAGAGGTGGCGAAACC
CGACAGGACTATAAAGATACCAGGCGTTTCCCCCTGGAAGCTCCCTCGTGCGCTCTCCTGTTCCGACCCT
GCCGCTTACCGGATACCTGTCCGCCTTTCTCCCTTCGGGAAGCGTGGCGCTTTCTCATAGCTCACGCTGT
AGGTATCTCAGTTCGGTGTAGGTCGTTCGCTCCAAGCTGGGCTGTGTGCACGAACCCCCCGTTCAGCCCG
ACCGCTGCGCCTTATCCGGTAACTATCGTCTTGAGTCCAACCCGGTAAGACACGACTTATCGCCACTGGC
AGCAGCCACTGGTAACAGGATTAGCAGAGCGAGGTATGTAGGCGGTGCTACAGAGTTCTTGAAGTGGTGG
CCTAACTACGGCTACACTAGAAGAACAGTATTTGGTATCTGCGCTCTGCTGAAGCCAGTTACCTTCGGAA
AAAGAGTTGGTAGCTCTTGATCCGGCAAACAAACCACCGCTGGTAGCGGTGGTTTTTTTGTTTGCAAGCA
GCAGATTACGCGCAGAAAAAAAGGATCTCAAGAAGATCCTTTGATCTTTTCTACGGGGTCTGACGCTCAG
TGGAACGAAAACTCACGTTAAGGGATTTTGGTCATGAGATTATCAAAAAGGATCTTCACCTAGATCCTTT
TAAATTAAAAATGAAGTTTTAAATCAATCTAAAGTATATATGAGTAAACTTGGTCTGACAGTTACCAATG
CTTAATCAGTGAGGCACCTATCTCAGCGATCTGTCTATTTCGTTCATCCATAGTTGCCTGACTCCCCGTC
GTGTAGATAACTACGATACGGGAGGGCTTACCATCTGGCCCCAGTGCTGCAATGATACCGCGAGACCCAC
GCTCACCGGCTCCAGATTTATCAGCAATAAACCAGCCAGCCGGAAGGGCCGAGCGCAGAAGTGGTCCTGC
AACTTTATCCGCCTCCATCCAGTCTATTAATTGTTGCCGGGAAGCTAGAGTAAGTAGTTCGCCAGTTAAT
AGTTTGCGCAACGTTGTTGCCATTGCTACAGGCATCGTGGTGTCACGCTCGTCGTTTGGTATGGCTTCAT
TCAGCTCCGGTTCCCAACGATCAAGGCGAGTTACATGATCCCCCATGTTGTGCAAAAAAGCGGTTAGCTC
CTTCGGTCCTCCGATCGTTGTCAGAAGTAAGTTGGCCGCAGTGTTATCACTCATGGTTATGGCAGCACTG
CATAATTCTCTTACTGTCATGCCATCCGTAAGATGCTTTTCTGTGACTGGTGAGTACTCAACCAAGTCAT
TCTGAGAATAGTGTATGCGGCGACCGAGTTGCTCTTGCCCGGCGTCAATACGGGATAATACCGCGCCACA
TAGCAGAACTTTAAAAGTGCTCATCATTGGAAAACGTTCTTCGGGGCGAAAACTCTCAAGGATCTTACCG
CTGTTGAGATCCAGTTCGATGTAACCCACTCGTGCACCCAACTGATCTTCAGCATCTTTTACTTTCACCA
GCGTTTCTGGGTGAGCAAAAACAGGAAGGCAAAATGCCGCAAAAAAGGGAATAAGGGCGACACGGAAATG
TTGAATACTCATACTCTTCCTTTTTCAATATTATTGAAGCATTTATCAGGGTTATTGTCTCATGAGCGGA
TACATATTTGAATGTATTTAGAAAAATAAACAAATAGGGGTTCCGCGCACATTTCCCCGAAAAGTGCCAC
CTAAATTGTAAGCGTTAATATTTTGTTAAAATTCGCGTTAAATTTTTGTTAAATCAGCTCATTTTTTAAC
CAATAGGCCGAAATCGGCAAAATCCCTTATAAATCAAAAGAATAGACCGAGATAGGGT
[37 nt withheld, positions 6569-6605]
AAAGAACGTGGACTCCAACGTCAAAGG
[49 nt withheld, positions 6633-6681]
T
[91 nt withheld, positions 6683-6773]
G
[124 nt withheld, positions 6775-6898]
CCCATTC
Features (pLannotate 1.2.2; 25 found; start..end, strand, type, name):
     62..194     -  repeat_region  AAV2 ITR (fragment): inverted terminal repeat of adeno-associated virus serotype 2 inverted
    255..503     +  enhancer       CMV enhancer (fragment): human cytomegalovirus immediate early enhancer
    505..782     +  promoter       chicken β-actin promoter: No description available
    783..918     +  intron         hybrid intron (fragment): hybrid between chicken β-actin (CBA) and minute virus of mice (MMV) introns (Gray et al., 2011)
   1007..1137    +  intron         chimeric intron (fragment): chimera between introns from chicken β-actin and rabbit β-globin
   1135..1200    +  CDS            HBB (fragment): HBB_LEPEU - Experimental evidence at protein level: Swiss-Prot protein existence level 1. Involved in oxygen transport from the lung to the various peripheral tissues. From Lepus europaeus (European hare).
   1199..1232    -  protein_bind   lox2272: Cre-mediated recombination occurs in the 8-bp core sequence (GGATACTT). lox2272 sites are compatible with each other, but incompatible with loxP or loxN sites (Lee and Saito, 1988). Cre recombinase
   1295..1328    -  protein_bind   loxP: Cre-mediated recombination occurs in the 8-bp core sequence (GCATACAT). Cre recombinase
   1356..1502    -  CDS            PDGFRβ TM domain: transmembrane domain from platelet derived growth factor receptor beta
   1551..1619    -  CDS            gltI (fragment): GLTI_ECOLI - Also known as ybeJ, yzzK. Experimental evidence at protein level: Swiss-Prot protein existence level 1. Part of the ABC transporter complex GltIJKL involved in glutamate and aspartate uptake. Binds to both glutamate and aspartate. From Escherichia coli (strain K12).
   1632..2351    -  CDS            cEGFP: cEGFP is a basic (constitutively fluorescent) green fluorescent protein published in 2008, derived from Aequorea victoria.
   2364..3104    -  CDS            gltI (fragment): GLTI_ECOLI - Also known as ybeJ, yzzK. Experimental evidence at protein level: Swiss-Prot protein existence level 1. Part of the ABC transporter complex GltIJKL involved in glutamate and aspartate uptake. Binds to both glutamate and aspartate. From Escherichia coli (strain K12).
   3111..3173    -  sig_peptide    Igκ leader: leader sequence from mouse immunoglobulin κ light chain
   3204..3237    +  protein_bind   lox2272: Cre-mediated recombination occurs in the 8-bp core sequence (GGATACTT). lox2272 sites are compatible with each other, but incompatible with loxP or loxN sites (Lee and Saito, 1988). Cre recombinase
   3308..3341    +  protein_bind   loxP: Cre-mediated recombination occurs in the 8-bp core sequence (GCATACAT). Cre recombinase
   3413..4001    +  misc_feature   WPRE: woodchuck hepatitis virus posttranscriptional regulatory element
   4044..4165    -  polyA_signal   SV40 poly(A) signal: SV40 polyadenylation signal
   4188..4256    -  CDS            large T antigen (fragment): large T antigen from SV40 (simian virus 40)
   4327..4460    +  repeat_region  AAV2 ITR: inverted terminal repeat of adeno-associated virus serotype 2 inverted
   4454..4510    -  CDS            lacI (fragment): lac repressor; lacI; The lac repressor binds to the lac operator to inhibit transcription in E. coli. This inhibition can be relieved by adding lactose or isopropyl-β-D-thiogalactopyranoside (IPTG).
   4693..5281    -  rep_origin     ori: high-copy-number ColE1/pMB1/pBR322/pUC origin of replication
   5452..6312    -  CDS            AmpR: β-lactamase; bla; confers resistance to ampicillin, carbenicillin, and related antibiotics
   6313..6417    -  promoter       AmpR promoter: bla
   6470..6898    -  rep_origin     f1 ori (sequence partly withheld): f1 bacteriophage origin of replication; arrow indicates direction of (+) strand synthesis
   6903..67      -  CDS            lacZα (fragment) (across the origin): LacZα fragment of β-galactosidase; lacZ fragment
