[The description below was written by a language model from this plasmid's Addgene catalogue record and pLannotate feature annotations shown in this document.]
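Description:
pAAV.CAG-FLEX.SF-iGluSnFR.S72A is an adeno-associated virus transfer plasmid for Cre-dependent expression of a weak-affinity variant of the genetically encoded fluorescent glutamate sensor SF-iGluSnFR. The sequenced record is about 6.9 kb. It is maintained in E. coli at high copy through a ColE1/pUC-type origin with ampicillin selection (AmpR under its own promoter), and the backbone also carries an f1 origin plus small lacZα and lacI remnants. The recorded host is a recombination-deficient strain, as is common for plasmids with repeat-rich ITRs. Two AAV2 inverted terminal repeats flank the expression cassette and define the segment that is packaged into recombinant AAV particles.

Between the ITRs, the CAG promoter (CMV enhancer, chicken β-actin promoter and chimeric intron sequence) sits upstream of a FLEX switch made of paired lox2272 and loxP sites in opposing orientations. The sensor coding sequence lies between them in the antisense orientation, so it is not expressed until Cre recombinase inverts the cassette and then excises a site pair to lock it in the sense orientation, restricting expression to Cre-positive cells. The synthetic 1.8 kb insert encodes an Igκ leader for secretion, the E. coli glutamate/aspartate-binding protein GltI split around a circularly permuted GFP-derived fluorophore (annotated as cEGFP; the "SF" in the name presumably refers to superfolder GFP), and a PDGFRβ transmembrane domain that displays the sensor on the cell surface. The S72A mutation in GltI is the recorded change associated with the reduced glutamate affinity. A WPRE and SV40 polyadenylation signal follow the cassette to enhance transcript expression and processing. The construct is intended for imaging extracellular glutamate in genetically defined cell populations. The depositor notes that newer iGluSnFR3 sensors are available.
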