Addgene plasmid #106188: pAAV.CAG-FLEX.SF-iGluSnFR.S72A
Purpose: Weak affinity glutamate sensor ** A newer version of this sensor is available. Please see iGluSnFR3 plasmids at https://www.addgene.org/browse/article/28220233/ **
Depositing lab: Loren Looger. Depositing organization: HHMI, Janelia Research Campus. Publication: Stability, affinity, and chromatic variants of the glutamate sensor iGluSnFR. Marvin JS, Scholl B, Wilson DE, Podgorski K, Kazemipour A, Muller JA, Schoch S, Quiroz FJU, Rebola N, Bao H, Little JP, Tkachuk AN, Cai E, Hantman AW, Wang SS, DePiero VJ, Borghuis BG, Chapman ER, Dietrich D, DiGregorio DA, Fitzpatrick D, Looger LL. Nat Methods. 2018 Nov;15(11):936-939. doi: 10.1038/s41592-018-0171-3. Epub 2018 Oct 30. PubMed 30377363.
Backbone
  Vector backbone: pAAV.CAG-FLEX
  Backbone size w/o insert (bp): 5087
  Vector type: AAV
Growth in bacteria
  Bacterial resistance: Ampicillin, 50 μg/mL
  Growth temperature: 37°C
  Growth strain: NEB Stable
  Copy number: High Copy
Gene/Insert
  Gene/Insert name: SF-iGluSnFR.S72A
  Species: Synthetic
  Insert size (bp): 1821
  Mutation: GltI: S72A
  Promoter: CAG
  Cloning method: Restriction Enzyme; 5′ cloning site unknown (unknown if destroyed); 3′ cloning site unknown (unknown if destroyed)
Terms and licenses: Academic/Nonprofit Terms; Industry Terms: Not Available to Industry
Depositor comments: ** A newer version of this sensor is available. Please see iGluSnFR3 plasmids at https://www.addgene.org/browse/article/28220233/ **
How to cite: pAAV.CAG-FLEX.SF-iGluSnFR.S72A was a gift from Loren Looger (Addgene plasmid # 106188 ; http://n2t.net/addgene:106188 ; RRID:Addgene_106188)
